>Addgene plasmid #70330 | R777-E046 Hs.E2F1-nostop | depositor full sequence | sequence record 125779 | Full Sequence
TTAACGCTAGCATGGATGTTTTCCCAGTCACGACGTTGTAAAACGACGGCCAGTCTTAAAATTCGAGCTC
GGTCCGAGGATCCGAAATAATGATTTTATTTTGACTGATAGTGACCTGTTCGTTGCAACAAATTGATAAG
CAATGCTTTTTTATAATGCCAACTTTGTACAAAAAAGTTGGCACCATGGCCTTGGCCGGGGCCCCTGCGG
GCGGCCCATGCGCGCCGGCGCTGGAGGCCCTGCTCGGGGCCGGCGCGCTGCGGCTGCTCGACTCCTCGCA
GATCGTCATCATCTCCGCCGCGCAGGACGCCAGCGCCCCGCCGGCTCCCACCGGCCCCGCGGCGCCCGCC
GCCGGCCCCTGCGACCCTGACCTGCTGCTCTTCGCCACACCGCAGGCGCCCCGGCCCACACCCAGTGCGC
CGCGGCCCGCGCTCGGCCGCCCGCCGGTGAAGCGGAGGCTGGACCTGGAAACTGACCATCAGTACCTGGC
CGAGAGCAGTGGGCCAGCTCGGGGCAGAGGCCGCCATCCAGGAAAAGGTGTGAAATCCCCGGGGGAGAAG
TCACGCTATGAGACCTCACTGAATCTGACCACCAAGCGCTTCCTGGAGCTGCTGAGCCACTCGGCTGACG
GTGTCGTCGACCTGAACTGGGCTGCCGAGGTGCTGAAGGTGCAGAAGCGGCGCATCTATGACATCACCAA
CGTCCTTGAGGGCATCCAGCTCATTGCCAAGAAGTCCAAGAACCACATCCAGTGGCTGGGCAGCCACACC
ACAGTGGGCGTCGGCGGACGGCTTGAGGGGTTGACCCAGGACCTCCGACAGCTGCAGGAGAGCGAGCAGC
AGCTGGACCACCTGATGAATATCTGTACTACGCAGCTGCGCCTGCTCTCCGAGGACACTGACAGCCAGCG
CCTGGCCTACGTGACGTGTCAGGACCTTCGTAGCATTGCAGACCCTGCAGAGCAGATGGTTATGGTGATC
AAAGCCCCTCCTGAGACCCAGCTCCAAGCCGTGGACTCTTCGGAGAACTTTCAGATCTCCCTTAAGAGCA
AACAAGGCCCGATCGATGTTTTCCTGTGCCCTGAGGAGACCGTAGGTGGGATCAGCCCTGGGAAGACCCC
ATCCCAGGAGGTCACTTCTGAGGAGGAGAACAGGGCCACTGACTCTGCCACCATAGTGTCACCACCACCA
TCATCTCCCCCCTCATCCCTCACCACAGATCCCAGCCAGTCTCTACTCAGCCTGGAGCAAGAACCGCTGT
TGTCCCGGATGGGCAGCCTGCGGGCTCCCGTGGACGAGGACCGCCTGTCCCCGCTGGTGGCGGCCGACTC
GCTCCTGGAGCATGTGCGGGAGGACTTCTCCGGCCTCCTCCCTGAGGAGTTCATCAGCCTTTCCCCACCC
CACGAGGCCCTCGACTACCACTTCGGCCTCGAGGAGGGCGAGGGCATCAGAGACCTCTTCGACTGTGACT
TTGGGGACCTCACCCCCCTGGATTTCTCAACTTTCTTGTACAAAGTTGGCATTATAGGAAAGCATTGCTT
ATCAATTTGTTGCAACGAACAGGTCACTATCAGTCAAAATAAAATCATTATTTGCATGCAAGCTTAGATC
CTCTAGACCAGCCAGGACAGAAATGCCTCGACTTCGCTGCTACCCAAGGTTGCCGGGTGACGCACACCGT
GGAAACGGATGAAGGCACGAACCCAGTGGACATAAGCCTGTTCGGTTCGTAAGCTGTAATGCAAGTAGCG
TATGCGCTCACGCAACTGGTCCAGAACCTTGACCGAACGCAGCGGTGGTAACGGCGCAGTGGCGGTTTTC
ATGGCTTGTTATGACTGTTTTTTTGGGGTACAGTCTATGCCTCGGGCATCCAAGCAGCAAGCGCGTTACG
CCGTGGGTCGATGTTTGATGTTATGGAGCAGCAACGATGTTACGCAGCAGGGCAGTCGCCCTAAAACAAA
GTTAAACATTATGAGGGAAGCGGTGATCGCCGAAGTATCGACTCAACTATCAGAGGTAGTTGGCGTCATC
GAGCGCCATCTCGAACCGACGTTGCTGGCCGTACATTTGTACGGCTCCGCAGTGGATGGCGGCCTGAAGC
CACACAGTGATATTGATTTGCTGGTTACGGTGACCGTAAGGCTTGATGAAACAACGCGGCGAGCTTTGAT
CAACGACCTTTTGGAAACTTCGGCTTCCCCTGGAGAGAGCGAGATTCTCCGCGCTGTAGAAGTCACCATT
GTTGTGCACGACGACATCATTCCGTGGCGTTATCCAGCTAAGCGCGAACTGCAATTTGGAGAATGGCAGC
GCAATGACATTCTTGCAGGTATCTTCGAGCCAGCCACGATCGACATTGATCTGGCTATCTTGCTGACAAA
AGCAAGAGAACATAGCGTTGCCTTGGTAGGTCCAGCGGCGGAGGAACTCTTTGATCCGGTTCCTGAACAG
GATCTATTTGAGGCGCTAAATGAAACCTTAACGCTATGGAACTCGCCGCCCGACTGGGCTGGCGATGAGC
GAAATGTAGTGCTTACGTTGTCCCGCATTTGGTACAGCGCAGTAACCGGCAAAATCGCGCCGAAGGATGT
CGCTGCCGACTGGGCAATGGAGCGCCTGCCGGCCCAGTATCAGCCCGTCATACTTGAAGCTAGACAGGCT
TATCTTGGACAAGAAGAAGATCGCTTGGCCTCGCGCGCAGATCAGTTGGAAGAATTTGTCCACTACGTGA
AAGGCGAGATCACCAAGGTAGTCGGCAAATAACCCTCGAGCCACCCATGACCAAAATCCCTTAACGTGAG
TTACGCGTCGTTCCACTGAGCGTCAGACCCCGTAGAAAAGATCAAAGGATCTTCTTGAGATCCTTTTTTT
CTGCGCGTAATCTGCTGCTTGCAAACAAAAAAACCACCGCTACCAGCGGTGGTTTGTTTGCCGGATCAAG
AGCTACCAACTCTTTTTCCGAAGGTAACTGGCTTCAGCAGAGCGCAGATACCAAATACTGTCCTTCTAGT
GTAGCCGTAGTTAGGCCACCACTTCAAGAACTCTGTAGCACCGCCTACATACCTCGCTCTGCTAATCCTG
TTACCAGTGGCTGCTGCCAGTGGCGATAAGTCGTGTCTTACCGGGTTGGACTCAAGACGATAGTTACCGG
ATAAGGCGCAGCGGTCGGGCTGAACGGGGGGTTCGTGCACACAGCCCAGCTTGGAGCGAACGACCTACAC
CGAACTGAGATACCTACAGCGTGAGCATTGAGAAAGCGCCACGCTTCCCGAAGGGAGAAAGGCGGACAGG
TATCCGGTAAGCGGCAGGGTCGGAACAGGAGAGCGCACGAGGGAGCTTCCAGGGGGAAACGCCTGGTATC
TTTATAGTCCTGTCGGGTTTCGCCACCTCTGACTTGAGCGTCGATTTTTGTGATGCTCGTCAGGGGGGCG
GAGCCTATGGAAAAACGCCAGCAACGCGGCCTTTTTACGGTTCCTGGCCTTTTGCTGGCCTTTTGCTCAC
ATGTTCTTTCCTGCGTTATCCCCTGATTCTGTGGATAACCGTATTACCGCCTTTGAGTGAGCTGATACCG
CTCGCCGCAGCCGAACGACCGAGCGCAGCGAGTCAGTGAGCGAGGAAGCGGAAGAGCGCCCAATACGCAA
ACCGCCTCTCCCCGCGCGTTGGCCGATTCATTAATGCAGCTGGCACGACAGGTTTCCCGACTGGAAAGCG
GGCAGTGAGCGCAACGCAATTAATACGCGTACCGCTAGCCAGGAAGAGTTTGTAGAAACGCAAAAAGGCC
ATCCGTCAGGATGGCCTTCTGCTTAGTTTGATGCCTGGCAGTTTATGGCGGGCGTCCTGCCCGCCACCCT
CCGGGCCGTTGCTTCACAACGTTCAAATCCGCTCCCGGCGGATTTGTCCTACTCAGGAGAGCGTTCACCG
ACAAACAACAGATAAAACGAAAGGCCCAGTCTTCCGACTGAGCCTTTCGTTTTATTTGATGCCTGGCAGT
TCCCTACTCTCGCG
Features (pLannotate 1.2.2; 11 found; start..end, strand, type, name):
     18..54      -  CDS            lacZα (fragment): LacZα fragment of β-galactosidase; lacZ fragment
     85..180     +  protein_bind   attL3: mutant version of attL; recombination site for the Gateway® LR reaction LR Clonase™
    186..1496    +  CDS            E2F1: E2F1_HUMAN - Also known as RBBP3. Experimental evidence at protein level: Swiss-Prot protein existence level 1. Transcription activator that binds DNA cooperatively with DP proteins through the E2 recognition site, 5'-TTTC[CG]CGC-3' found in the promoter region of a number of genes whose products are involved in cell cycle regulation or in DNA replication. The DRTF1/E2F complex functions in the control of cell-cycle progression from G1 to S phase. E2F1 binds preferentially RB1 in a cell-cycle dependent manner. It can mediate both cell proliferation and TP53/p53-dependent apoptosis. Blocks adip
   1501..1594    -  protein_bind   attL2 (fragment): mutant version of attL; recombination site for the Gateway® LR reaction LR Clonase™
   1709..1732    +  promoter       Pc promoter (fragment): intI1 (promoter lies within the coding sequence); class 1 integron promoter
   1908..1964    +  CDS            GmR (fragment): gentamycin acetyltransferase; aacC1; confers resistance to gentamycin
   1971..2762    +  CDS            SmR: aminoglycoside adenylyltransferase (Murphy, 1985); aadA; confers resistance to spectinomycin and streptomycin
   2855..3443    +  rep_origin     ori: high-copy-number ColE1/pMB1/pBR322/pUC origin of replication
   3626..3718    +  CDS            lacI (fragment): lac repressor; lacI; The lac repressor binds to the lac operator to inhibit transcription in E. coli. This inhibition can be relieved by adding lactose or isopropyl-β-D-thiogalactopyranoside (IPTG).
   3773..3800    -  terminator     rrnB T2 terminator: transcription terminator T2 from the E. coli rrnB gene
   3932..3975    +  terminator     rrnB T1 terminator: Escherichia coli rrnB; transcription terminator T1 from the E. coli rrnB gene
