[The description below was written by a language model from this plasmid's Addgene catalogue record and pLannotate feature annotations shown in this document.]
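Description:
R777-E046 Hs.E2F1-nostop is a Gateway entry clone built in the pDonor-255 backbone, carrying the human E2F1 open reading frame (corresponding to the NM_005225.2 reference transcript) with its stop codon removed. The plasmid is about 4.0 kb in total, made up of a 2.7 kb backbone and a 1,311 bp insert. It is maintained in E. coli from a high-copy ColE1/pUC-type origin and selected with spectinomycin through the aadA aminoglycoside adenylyltransferase gene (SmR). Upstream of this marker the annotation picks up fragments of a class 1 integron Pc promoter and a gentamicin acetyltransferase gene, which are probably remnants of the integron-derived resistance cassette. Short lacZα and lacI fragments are likewise backbone vestiges rather than functional genes. The rrnB T1 and T2 terminators lie in the backbone near the cloning region, where they can insulate the insert from read-through transcription.

The E2F1 coding sequence is flanked by attL recombination sites. The automated annotation labels the upstream site as attL3 and the downstream one as an attL2 fragment, so the exact identity of the upstream site should be checked against the intended destination vector. No promoter for expressing the insert is present, as expected for an entry clone. The ORF is instead meant to be transferred by an LR Clonase reaction into destination vectors that supply the promoter and other expression elements. Because the stop codon is absent, translation can continue through the downstream recombination site, allowing C-terminal fusions to tags or reporters. E2F1 encodes a transcription activator that binds DNA together with DP proteins, interacts with RB1, and regulates the G1-to-S transition as well as p53-dependent apoptosis. The clone therefore suits the construction of tagged E2F1 expression vectors for cell-cycle and cancer biology studies.
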