Addgene plasmid #70330: R777-E046 Hs.E2F1-nostop
Purpose: Gateway ORF clone of human E2F1 [NM_005225.2] without stop codon (for C-terminal fusions)
Depositing lab: Dominic Esposito. Depositing organization: National Cancer Institute (NCI).
Backbone
  Vector backbone: pDonor-255
  Backbone size w/o insert (bp): 2693
  Vector type: Gateway Entry Clone
Growth in bacteria
  Bacterial resistance: Spectinomycin, 50 μg/mL
  Growth temperature: 37°C
  Growth strain: DH10B
  Copy number: High Copy
Gene/Insert
  Gene/Insert name: E2F1
  Species: H. sapiens (human)
  Insert size (bp): 1311
  GenBank ID: NM_005225.2
  Entrez Gene: E2F1 (a.k.a. E2F-1, RBAP1, RBBP3, RBP3)
  Cloning method: Gateway Cloning
  Sequencing primers: 5′ M13F 23-mer (5'-CCCAGTCACGACGTTGTAAAACG); 3′ attLR 23-mer (5'-TAACATCAGAGATTTTGAGACAC)
Terms and licenses: Academic/Nonprofit Terms; Industry Terms: Not Available to Industry
How to cite: R777-E046 Hs.E2F1-nostop was a gift from Dominic Esposito (Addgene plasmid # 70330 ; http://n2t.net/addgene:70330 ; RRID:Addgene_70330)
