>Addgene plasmid #70330 | R777-E046 Hs.E2F1-nostop | addgene partial sequence | sequence record 129329 | pCR8_R1 5'-cgaaccgaacaggcttatgt-3'
TGCGTCACCCGGCAACCTTGGGTAGCAGCGAAGTCGAGGCATTTCTGTCCTGGCTGGTCTAGAGGATCTA
AGCTTGCATGCAAATAATGATTTTATTTTGACTGATAGTGACCTGTTCGTTGCAACAAATTGATAAGCAA
TGCTTTCCTATAATGCCAACTTTGTACAAGAAAGTTGAGAAATCCAGGGGGGTGAGGTCCCCAAAGTCAC
AGTCGAAGAGGTCTCTGATGCCCTCGCCCTCCTCGAGGCCGAAGTGGTAGTCGAGGGCCTCGTGGGGTGG
GGAAAGGCTGATGAACTCCTCAGGGAGGAGGCCGGAGAAGTCCTCCCGCACATGCTCCAGGAGCGAGTCG
GCCGCCACCAGCGGGGACAGGCGGTCCTCGTCCACGGGAGCCCGCAGGCTGCCCATCCGGGACAACAGCG
GTTCTTGCTCCAGGCTGAGTAGAGACTGGCTGGGATCTGTGGTGAGGGATGAGGGGGGAGATGATGGTGG
TGGTGACACTATGGTGGCAGAGTCA
